>Addgene plasmid #99068 | pRRG159-foxD | addgene full sequence | sequence record 191817 | Addgene NGS Result
ATCAAAGGATCTTCTTGAGATCCTTTTTTTCTGCGCGTAATCTGCTGCTTGCAAACAAAAAAACCACCGC
TACCAGCGGTGGTTTGTTTGCCGGATCAAGAGCTACCAACTCTTTTTCCGAAGGTAACTGGCTTCAGCAG
AGCGCAGATACCAAATACTGTTCTTCTAGTGTAGCCGTAGTTAGGCCACCACTTCAAGAACTCTGTAGCA
CCGCCTACATACCTCGCTCTGCTAATCCTGTTACCAGTGGCTGCTGCCAGTGGCGATAAGTCGTGTCTTA
CCGGGTTGGACTCAAGACGATAGTTACCGGATAAGGCGCAGCGGTCGGGCTGAACGGGGGGTTCGTGCAC
ACAGCCCAGCTTGGAGCGAACGACCTACACCGAACTGAGATACCTACAGCGTGAGCTATGAGAAAGCGCC
ACGCTTCCCGAAGGGAGAAAGGCGGACAGGTATCCGGTAAGCGGCAGGGTCGGAACAGGAGAGCGCACGA
GGGAGCTTCCAGGGGGAAACGCCTGGTATCTTTATAGTCCTGTCGGGTTTCGCCACCTCTGACTTGAGCG
TCGATTTTTGTGATGCTCGTCAGGGGGGCGGAGCCTATGGAAAAACGCCAGCAACGCGGCCTTTTTACGG
TTCCTGGCCTTTTGCTGGCCTTTTGCTCACATGTTCTTTCCTGCGTTATCCCCTGATTCTGTGGATAACC
GTATTACCGCCTTTGAGTGAGCTGATACCGCTCGCCGCAGCCGAACGACCGAGCGCAGCGAGTCAGTGAG
CGAGGAAGCACGCGTCAAAAAACCCCTCAAGACCCGTTTAGAGGCCCCAAGGGGTTATGCTAGGCGCGCC
GGATCCTAATACGACTCACTATAGGGAGATTTAGGTGACACTATAGAAGTGACCTTGATTTCCCGGTTCT
CTTGGTATTTTTATGAAGCAATCATTCAAAGATAAATTATGACGAATACTATTTTGCCAGGCTGGAAATC
TATCTTTATAATATGGAAAACGTCCCATTATAAATTCACATATTCCACTCAATGTCAATTTTCTTTGAGG
AGATCTTAAAATTGCCATGGTAATTAGAGCTATATATGAATATGGAGGTTTTACATTATGAGATTTAGAT
TTGCATCTTTCTTGAGACATCGGTATTTTATTATCAACATCTTTTTTGTCTTCTGAACATATTCGATCTA
AATCACTTTCTGAGTGTATATTATCATCACTTTCGCATTCTTTCAATTCGTCTACATCCACATCATCTTC
TCGAAGTAAGTTTTTTATTTGTTCAATAGTCTGAGAATCTTTGAACGCCTGGAAGGTCTCCCTTTAGTGA
GGGTTAATTCTCCCTATAGTGAGTCGTATTAGGATCCGGCGCGCCTAGCATAACCCCTTGGGGCCTCTAA
ACGGGTCTTGAGGGGTTTTTTGACGCGTCGATTTCGGCCTATTGGTTAAAAAATGAGCTGATTTAACAAA
AATTTAACGCGAATTTTAACAAAATTCAGGGCGCAAGGGCTGCTAAAGGAAGCGGAACACGTAGAAAGCC
AGTCCGCAGAAACGGTGCTGACCCCGGATGAATGTCAGCTACTGGGCTATCTGGACAAGGGAAAACGCAA
GCGCAAAGAGAAAGCAGGTAGCTTGCAGTGGGCTTACATGGCGATAGCTAGACTGGGCGGTTTTATGGAC
AGCAAGCGAACCGGAATTGCCAGCTGGGGCGCCCTCTGGTAAGGTTGGGAAGCCCTGCAAAGTAAACTGG
ATGGCTTTCTTGCCGCCAATGATCTGATGGCGCAGGGGATCAAGATCTGATCAAGAGACAGGATGAGGAT
CGTTTCGCATGATTGAACAAGATGGATTGCACGCAGGTTCTCCGGCCGCTTGGGTGGAGAGGCTATTCGG
CTATGACTGGGCACAACAGACAATCGGCTGCTCTGATGCCGCCGTGTTCCGGCTGTCAGCGCAGGGGCGC
CCGGTTCTTTTTGTCAAGACCGACCTGTCCGGTGCCCTGAATGAACTGCAGGACGAGGCAGCGCGGCTAT
CGTGGCTGGCCACGACGGGCGTTCCTTGCGCAGCTGTGCTCGACGTTGTCACTGAAGCGGGAAGGGACTG
GCTGCTATTGGGCGAAGTGCCGGGGCAGGATCTCCTGTCATCCCACCTTGCTCCTGCCGAGAAAGTATCC
ATCATGGCTGATGCAATGCGGCGGCTGCATACGCTTGATCCGGCTACCTGCCCATTCGACCACCAAGCGA
AACATCGCATCGAGCGAGCACGTACTCGGATGGAAGCCGGTCTTGTCGATCAGGATGATCTGGACGAAGA
GCATCAGGGGCTCGCGCCAGCCGAACTGTTCGCCAGGCTCAAGGCGCGCATGCCCGACGGCGAGGATCTC
GTCGTGACCCATGGCGATGCCTGCTTGCCGAATATCATGGTGGAAAATGGCCGCTTTTCTGGATTCATCG
ACTGTGGCCGGCTGGGTGTGGCGGACCGCTATCAGGACATAGCGTTGGCTACCCGTGATATTGCTGAAGA
GCTTGGCGGCGAATGGGCTGACCGCTTCCTCGTGCTTTACGGTATCGCCGCTCCCGATTCGCAGCGCATC
GCCTTCTATCGCCTTCTTGACGAGTTCTTCTGAATTGAAAAAGGAAGAGTATGAGTATTCAACATTTCCG
TGTCGCCCTTATTCCCTTTTTTGCGGCATTTTGCCTTCCTGTTTTTGCTCACCCAGAAACGCTGGTGAAA
GTAAAAGATGCTGAAGATCAGTTGGGTGCACGAGTGGGTTACATCGAACTGGATCTCAACAGCGGTAAGA
TCCTTGAGAGTTTTCGCCCCGAAGAACGTTTTCCAATGATGAGCACTTTTAAAGTTCTGCTATGTGGCGC
GGTATTATCCCGTATTGACGCCGGGCAAGAGCAACTCGGTCGCCGCATACACTATTCTCAGAATGACTTG
GTTGAGTACTCACCAGTCACAGAAAAGCATCTTACGGATGGCATGACAGTAAGAGAATTATGCAGTGCTG
CCATAACCATGAGTGATAACACTGCGGCCAACTTACTTCTGACAACGATCGGAGGACCGAAGGAGCTAAC
CGCTTTTTTGCACAACATGGGGGATCATGTAACTCGCCTTGATCGTTGGGAACCGGAGCTGAATGAAGCC
ATACCAAACGACGAGCGTGACACCACGATGCCTGTAGCAATGGCAACAACGTTGCGCAAACTATTAACTG
GCGAACTACTTACTCTAGCTTCCCGGCAACAATTAATAGACTGGATGGAGGCGGATAAAGTTGCAGGACC
ACTTCTGCGCTCGGCCCTTCCGGCTGGCTGGTTTATTGCTGATAAATCTGGAGCCGGTGAGCGTGGGTCT
CGCGGTATCATTGCAGCACTGGGGCCAGATGGTAAGCCCTCCCGTATCGTAGTTATCTACACGACGGGGA
GCCAGGCAACTATGGATGAACGAAATAGACAGATCGCTGAGATAGGTGCCTCACTGATTAAGCATTGGTA
ACTGTCAGACCAAGTTTACTCATATATACTTTAGATTGATTTAAAACTTCATTTTTAATTTAAAAGGATC
TAGGTGAAGATCCTTTTTGATAATCTCATGACCAAAATCCCTTAACGTGAGTTTTCGTTCCACTGAGCGT
CAGACCCCGTAGAAAAG
Features (pLannotate 1.2.2; 13 found; start..end, strand, type, name):
     15..603     +  rep_origin     ori: high-copy-number ColE1/pMB1/pBR322/pUC origin of replication
    786..833     -  terminator     T7 terminator: transcription terminator for bacteriophage T7 RNA polymerase
    847..865     +  promoter       T7 promoter: promoter for bacteriophage T7 RNA polymerase
    869..887     +  promoter       SP6 promoter: promoter for bacteriophage SP6 RNA polymerase
    892..1104    -  CDS            Foxd3 (fragment): FOXD3_RAT - Also known as Hfh2. Experimental evidence at protein level: Swiss-Prot protein existence level 1. Binds to the consensus sequence 5'-A[AT]T[AG]TTTGTTT-3' and acts as a transcriptional repressor. Also acts as a transcriptional activator. Promotes development of neural crest cells from neural tube progenitors. Restricts neural progenitor cells to the neural crest lineage while suppressing interneuron differentiation. Required for maintenance of pluripotent cells in the pre-implantation and peri- implantation stages of embryogenesis (By similarity). From Rattus norvegicus (Rat).
   1321..1339    -  promoter       T3 promoter: promoter for bacteriophage T3 RNA polymerase
   1343..1361    -  promoter       T7 promoter: promoter for bacteriophage T7 RNA polymerase
   1375..1422    +  terminator     T7 terminator: transcription terminator for bacteriophage T7 RNA polymerase
   1429..1495    +  rep_origin     M13 ori (fragment): M13 bacteriophage origin of replication; arrow indicates direction of (+) strand synthesis
   1498..1797    +  CDS            tnpA (fragment): TN5P_ECOLX - Also known as tnp. Experimental evidence at protein level: Swiss-Prot protein existence level 1. Mediates transposition of transposon Tn5 by a 'cut and paste' mechanism. First, the monomeric transposase binds the 19 bp inverted DNA repeats flanking the transposon. Then, dimerization of the DNA- bound transposase creates a synaptic DNA complex. After nicking of the first DNA strand, excision of the transposon proceeds through a series of intermediates. The transposase then mediates the insertion of the transposon at a new site by strand transfer. The activity of the wild- type tran
   1829..2620    +  CDS            neo: KKA2_KLEPN - Also known as kan, nptII. Experimental evidence at protein level: Swiss-Prot protein existence level 1. Resistance to kanamycin, neomycin, paromomycin, ribostamycin, butirosin and gentamicin B. From Klebsiella pneumoniae.
   2624..2640    +  promoter       AmpR promoter (fragment): bla
   2641..3501    +  CDS            AmpR: β-lactamase; bla; confers resistance to ampicillin, carbenicillin, and related antibiotics
