[The description below was written by a language model from this plasmid's Addgene catalogue record and pLannotate feature annotations shown in this document.]
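Description:
pRRG159-foxD is a small bacterial plasmid (about 3.7 kb in the sequenced record) carrying a 415 bp fragment of the Schmidtea mediterranea foxD gene in the pJC53.2 backbone, a T/A cloning vector designed for in vitro synthesis of double-stranded RNA and of sense or antisense riboprobes. It replicates in E. coli from a high-copy ColE1/pUC-type origin and carries two selectable markers, an aminoglycoside phosphotransferase (neo/nptII) for kanamycin resistance and β-lactamase for ampicillin resistance. The annotation also picks up a short M13 origin fragment and a Tn5 transposase fragment upstream of neo, which appear to be remnants of the backbone's construction rather than functional elements.

The insert was placed between Eam1105I sites, which generate the T overhangs used to accept a PCR product and are destroyed in the process. It is flanked by a symmetrical set of phage promoters. On one side lie a T7 promoter followed by SP6, and on the other a T7 promoter followed by T3, all pointing inward, with T7 terminators positioned outside each promoter pair. Transcription from the two opposing T7 promoters produces both strands for dsRNA used in RNA interference. Using SP6 or T3 alone yields a single-stranded transcript of one orientation for in situ hybridisation probes. The automated annotation labels part of the insert as a rat Foxd3 fragment on the minus strand. This reflects homology of the conserved forkhead region, since the catalogue identifies the sequence as planarian foxD. The plasmid is intended for knockdown and expression-pattern studies of foxD in planarians, and its associated publication concerns head regeneration.
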