Addgene plasmid #99068: pRRG159-foxD
Purpose: dsRNA and riboprobe synthesis for Schmidtea mediterranea foxD
Depositing lab: Phillip Newmark. Depositing organization: University of Illinois at Urbana-Champaign. Publication: Follistatin antagonizes activin signaling and acts with notum to direct planarian head regeneration. Roberts-Galbraith RH, Newmark PA. Proc Natl Acad Sci U S A. 2013 Jan 22;110(4):1363-8. doi: 10.1073/pnas.1214053110. Epub 2013 Jan 7. PubMed 23297191.
Backbone
  Vector backbone: pJC53.2
  Backbone manufacturer: Phillip Newmark (Addgene plasmid # 26536)
  Backbone size w/o insert (bp): 3240
  Vector type: T/A Cloning Vector for dsRNA generation and the generation of sense and anti-sense probes
Growth in bacteria
  Bacterial resistance: Ampicillin and Kanamycin, 100 & 50 μg/mL
  Growth temperature: 37°C
  Growth strain: DH5alpha
  Copy number: High Copy
Gene/Insert
  Gene/Insert name: foxD in situ probe (alt names: KC577557.1 (Genbank); dd_Smed_v6_23249_0_1)
  Species: Schmidtea mediterranea
  Insert size (bp): 415
  Cloning method: Restriction Enzyme; 5′ cloning site Eam1105I (destroyed during cloning); 3′ cloning site Eam1105I (destroyed during cloning)
  Sequencing primers: 5′ T3; 3′ Sp6
Terms and licenses: Academic/Nonprofit Terms; Industry Terms: Not Available to Industry
Depositor comments: Cloning primers: F-CCAGGCGTTCAAAGATTCTC, R-GATTTCCCGGTTCTCTTGGT
How to cite: pRRG159-foxD was a gift from Phillip Newmark (Addgene plasmid # 99068 ; http://n2t.net/addgene:99068 ; RRID:Addgene_99068)
